Addgene plasmid #49250: pcDNA5-Flag-Med26
Purpose: Mammalian expression of flag-tagged Med26
Depositing lab: Joan Conaway & Ronald Conaway. Depositing organization: Stowers Institute for Medical Research. Publication: Human mediator subunit MED26 functions as a docking site for transcription elongation factors. Takahashi H, Parmely TJ, Sato S, Tomomori-Sato C, Banks CA, Kong SE, Szutorisz H, Swanson SK, Martin-Brown S, Washburn MP, Florens L, Seidel CW, Lin C, Smith ER, Shilatifard A, Conaway RC, Conaway JW. Cell. 2011 Jul 8;146(1):92-104. 10.1016/j.cell.2011.06.005 PubMed 21729782.
Backbone
  Vector backbone: pcDNA5
  Backbone manufacturer: Invitrogen
  Backbone size w/o insert (bp): 5100
  Vector type: Mammalian Expression
  Selectable markers: Hygromycin
Growth in bacteria
  Bacterial resistance: Ampicillin, 100 μg/mL
  Growth temperature: 37°C
  Growth strain: DH5alpha
  Copy number: High Copy
Gene/Insert
  Gene/Insert name: Med 26 (alt name: crsp7)
  Species: H. sapiens (human)
  GenBank ID: NM_004831.3
  Entrez Gene: MED26 (a.k.a. CRSP7, CRSP70)
  Tag / fusion protein: Flag (N terminal on backbone)
  Cloning method: Restriction Enzyme; 5′ cloning site Unknown (unknown if destroyed); 3′ cloning site Unknown (unknown if destroyed)
  Sequencing primers: 5′ T7; 3′ BGH reverse
Terms and licenses: Academic/Nonprofit Terms; Industry Terms: Not Available to Industry
How to cite: pcDNA5-Flag-Med26 was a gift from Joan Conaway & Ronald Conaway (Addgene plasmid # 49250 ; http://n2t.net/addgene:49250 ; RRID:Addgene_49250)
