[The description below was written by a language model from this plasmid's Addgene catalogue record.]
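Description:
pcDNA5-Flag-Med26 is a mammalian expression plasmid built on the commercial pcDNA5 backbone (about 5.1 kb without insert) and carrying the human MED26 coding sequence, also known as CRSP7 or CRSP70. It is maintained in E. coli as a high-copy plasmid under ampicillin selection, and it carries a hygromycin marker for selecting mammalian cells that have taken up the construct. No feature table accompanies the record, so the promoter, polyadenylation signal and origins of replication are not explicitly listed. The recommended sequencing primers (T7 forward and BGH reverse) indicate that the insert lies between a T7 priming site and a bovine growth hormone polyadenylation region, as is typical of pcDNA-series vectors. The record also does not say which pcDNA5 variant was used, so features such as an FRT integration site or tetracycline operator elements cannot be assumed.

The insert encodes MED26, a subunit of the human Mediator complex, expressed with an N-terminal Flag epitope that is supplied by the backbone rather than by the insert. It was introduced by restriction enzyme cloning, but the 5′ and 3′ sites are recorded as unknown. The stated purpose is mammalian expression of Flag-tagged Med26. The Flag tag allows detection with anti-Flag antibodies and affinity purification of the protein with its binding partners, which suits the associated study describing MED26 as a docking site for transcription elongation factors. The hygromycin marker would also support derivation of stably expressing cell lines, although the record does not state that it was used this way.
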