>Addgene plasmid #49250 | pcDNA5-Flag-Med26 | depositor partial sequence | sequence record 73424 | T7 read
ACCATGCTGCATGCAGACTACAGGACGATGATGACAAGCTCGACATGACAGCGGCTCCGGCGTCTCCGCA
GCAGATCAGGGACCGGCTGCTGCAGGCCATCGACCCCCAGAGCAACATCCGGAACATGGTGGCGGTGCTG
GAAGTCATCTCCAGCCTGGAGAAATACCCTATTACCAAAGAGGCACTTGAGGAAACACGACTTGGGAAGC
TCATCAACGACGTCCGCAAGAAAACCAAGAACGAGGAGCTCGCCAAGCGGGCCAAGAAGCTGCTGCGGAG
CTGGCAGAAGCTCATCGAGCCGGCACACCAGCATGAGGCGGCGCTGCGGGGGCTGGCGGGGGCCACCGGC
TCTGCCAACGGGGGCGCACACAACTGCCGGCCGGAGGTGGGGGCGGCTGGCCCACCCAGGAGCATCCATG
ACCTGAAGAGCCGCAATGACCTCCAGAGGCTGCCCGGGCAGCGGCTGGACAGGCTGGGCAGCCGCAAGCG
CCGGGGTGACCAGCGTGACCTCGGCCACCCAGGGCCGCCACCCAAGGTCTCCAAAGCTAGCCACGACCCC
CTGGTCCCCAACTCATCCCCCCTCCCCACCAACGGGATCAGTGGGAGTCCAGAGAGCTTCGCCAGCTCCC
TGGATGGCAGTGGGCATGCAGGCCCAGAGGGCAGCCGCCTGGAGCGTGACGAGAATGACAAGCACAGTGG
CAAGATCCCCGTCAACGCCGTGCGACCGCACACCAGCTCCCCGGGCCTGGGCAAGCCCCCTGGACCCTGC
TTGCAGCCAAAGGCTTCGGTGCTGCAGCAGCTGGACAGGGTGGACGAGACTCCGGGGCCTCCCCATCCCA
AGGGACCCCCTCGCTGCTCTTTCAGTCCTCGGAACTCACGGCATGAGGGCTCCTTTGCCCGGCAGCAGAG
CTTGTATGCACCCAAAGGGCTCCGTGCCCAGCCCCTCACCGCGGCCCCAGGCACTCGATGCCACACAGGT
GCCGTCACCGCTTCCACTGGCACAGCCGTCCACACCCCCCCGTACGGCGGCTCGAGCTGCTGCCCAGTGC
GGAAAGCCCAGTGTGCTGCTTGAGCAGCCTGAGAGCCACCAGCGCTGGCGGGGGCCGGGCTGCAAAGGCA
GGCTGTCCCAGGCCGAGCCCCTCCTGTTTCCGGGCAGCTTTCCCCAGAACTCCTCAAGGCGGACGGTGGA
TGC
