>Addgene plasmid #49250 | pcDNA5-Flag-Med26 | addgene partial sequence | sequence record 75616 | CMV-F 5'-CGCAAATGGGCGGTAGGCGTG-3'
GAGCTCTCTGGCTAACTAGAGAACCCACTGCTTACTGGCTTATCGAAATTAATACGACTCACTATAGGGA
GACCCAAGCTGGCTAGCATGCCAGACTACAAGGACGATGATGACAAGCTCGACATGACAGCGGCTCCGGC
GTCTCCGCAGCAGATCAGGGACCGGCTGCTGCAGGCCATCGACCCCCAGAGCAACATCCGGAACATGGTG
GCGGTGCTGGAAGTCATCTCCAGCCTGGAGAAATACCCTATTACCAAAGAGGCACTTGAGGAAACACGAC
TTGGGAAGCTCATCAACGACGTCCGCAAGAAAACCAAGAACGAGGAGCTCGCCAAGCGGGCCAAGAAGCT
GCTGCGGAGCTGGCAGAAGCTCATCGAGCCGGCACACCAGCATGAGGCGGCGCTGCGGGGGCTGGCGGGG
GCCACCGGCTCTGCCAACGGGGGCGCACACAACTGCCGGCCGGAGGTGGGGGCGGCTGGCCCACCCAGGA
GCATCCATGACCTGAAGAGCCGCAATGACCTCCAGAGGCTGCCCGGGCAGCGGCTGGACAGGCTGGGCAG
CCGCAAGCGCCGGGGTGACCAGCGTGACCTCGGCCACCCAGGGCCGCCACCCAAGGTCTCCAAAGCTAGC
CACGACCCCCTGGTCCCCAACTCATCCCCCCTCCCCACCAACGGGATCAGTGGGAGTCCAGAGAGCTTCG
CCAGCTCCCTGGATGGCAGTGGGCATGCAGGCCCAGAGGGCAGCCGCCTGGAGCGTGACGAGAATGACAA
GCACAGTGGCAAGATCCCCGTCAACGCCGTGCGACCGCACACCAGCTCCCCGGGCCTGGGCAAGCCCCCT
GGACCCTGCTTGCAGCCAAAGGCTTCGGTGCTGCAGCAGCTGGACAGGGTG
